Addgene plasmid #18428: T4 Lysozyme V87M WT*
Depositing lab: Brian Matthews. Depositing organization: University of Oregon.
Backbone
  Vector backbone: pHS1403
  Backbone size w/o insert (bp): 5000
  Vector type: Bacterial Expression
Growth in bacteria
  Bacterial resistance: Ampicillin, 100 μg/mL
  Growth temperature: 37°C
  Growth strain: DH5alpha
  Copy number: High Copy
Gene/Insert
  Gene/Insert name: T4 Lysozyme (alt name: NG13 TA)
  Species: Bacteriophage T4
  Insert size (bp): 600
  Mutation: V87M WT*
  GenBank ID: NP_049736
  Entrez Gene: e (a.k.a. T4p123)
  Cloning method: Restriction Enzyme; 5′ cloning site BamHI (not destroyed); 3′ cloning site HindIII (not destroyed)
  Sequencing primers: 5′ na; 3′ GGCGTATCACGAGGCCC
Terms and licenses: Academic/Nonprofit Terms; Industry Terms: Not Available to Industry
Depositor comments: The BamHI site is 27 bp from the ATG and the HindIII site is 115 bp from the stop.
How to cite: T4 Lysozyme V87M WT* was a gift from Brian Matthews (Addgene plasmid # 18428 ; http://n2t.net/addgene:18428 ; RRID:Addgene_18428)
