[The description below was written by a language model from this plasmid's Addgene catalogue record.]
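Description:
T4 Lysozyme V87M WT* is a bacterial expression plasmid built on the pHS1403 backbone (about 5 kb without insert) that carries a mutant form of the bacteriophage T4 lysozyme gene (gene e). It is maintained as a high-copy plasmid in E. coli and selected through ampicillin resistance. The record does not state which promoter drives expression, what origin of replication the backbone uses, or whether any affinity tags are present, and no feature table is available to fill in these details.

The insert is roughly 600 bp and was cloned by restriction digestion between BamHI at the 5′ end and HindIII at the 3′ end, with both sites preserved so the fragment can be excised or exchanged. According to the depositor's notes, the BamHI site lies 27 bp from the start codon and the HindIII site 115 bp from the stop codon, so the fragment includes short flanking untranslated regions around the coding sequence. The encoded protein carries the substitution V87M, replacing valine 87 with methionine. The "WT*" designation indicates the reference background in which the mutation was made; in the T4 lysozyme literature this label conventionally denotes the cysteine-free pseudo-wild-type protein, although the record itself does not define the term.

The record does not state an intended use. T4 lysozyme is a widely used model system for studying how point mutations affect protein stability, folding and structure, and a single-site variant in a bacterial expression vector such as this one is suited to producing recombinant protein for that kind of biophysical or crystallographic work.
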