>Addgene plasmid #18428 | T4 Lysozyme V87M WT* | addgene partial sequence | sequence record 24214 | 3primeUP
GCTANGAAAAAAGCCCGCTCATTAGGCGGGCTCAGATCTGCTCATGTTTGACAGCTTATCATCGATAAGC
TTCGGCAATAAATTCTTGATATGTTTTCATATGTTTCCTTTAAATATTTTAATTAGTAATTGTCTATTCA
AGTAATTGTGAATATACTATCACAATTCCAAGAGAAAGTAAACAGCTTTATAGATTTTTATACGCGTCCC
AAGTGCCAGTTCTAAACGTTGTAATGACTCGTTTTGCGCGATTAGGTGTTTGATTATACCATCTACTTTT
AGCTAAGTTAACTGCTGCTTCATCCCAGCGTTTTTGTTGAAGCATACGTAAAGAGTTAGTAAATCCTGCC
ACACCGGTTTCTCCCATTTGGAAAACCATATTAATCAATGCAGCGCGACGAACCGCATCAAGAGAATCAT
ACATCGGTTTTAATTTAGCATTTCTCAGAATTCCGCGAACAGCAGCATCAACATCCTGATTAAAGAGTTT
TTCAGCCTCATCTTTTGTAATTACACCATTAGTATTACGCCCAATAGCTTTATCTAATTCAGATTTAGCA
GCATTAAGTGATGGACTTTTTGTAAGCAAATGACCGATGCCAATAGTGTAATAGCCTTCTGTGTCTTTAT
AGATTTTAAGTCTAAGACCTTCATCTATACGTAACATTTCAAATATATTCATAATACCTCCTAAGCATCG
ATGGATCCTGTTTCCTGTGTGAANTGTTATCCGCTCACAATTCCACACATTATACGAGCCGATGATAATT
GTCACAGGGGATGGGGAGTAGCTGANCTGTTCNGTGGAATGTATCGCTCCATCCCCATATCGA
